>Addgene plasmid #101269 | 5WCI (MYST1) | addgene full sequence | sequence record 193502 | Addgene NGS Result
TAATACGACTCACTATAGGGGAATTGTGAGCGGATAACAATTCCCCTCTAGAAATAATTTTGTTTAACTT
TAAGAAGGAGATATACCATGCATCATCATCATCATCACAGCAGCGGCAGAGAAAACTTGTATTTCCAGGG
CCGCGTCTCTCCGCCGACCCCGGCGCGCGGCGAGCCGGAAGTCACGGTGGAGATCGGAGAAACGTACCTG
TGCCGGCGACCGGATAGCACCTGGCATTCTGCTGAAGTGATCCAGTCTCGAGTGAACGACCAGGAGGGCC
GAGAGGAATTCTATGTACACTACGTGGGCTTTAACCGGCGGCTGGACGAGTGGGTAGACAAGAACCGGCT
GGCGCTGACCAAGACAGTGAAGGATGCTGTACAGAAGAACTCAGAGAAGTACCTGAGCGAGCTCGCAGAG
CAGCCTGAGCGCAAGATCACTCGCAACCAAAAGCGCAAGCATGATGAGATCAACCATGTGCAGAAGACTT
ATGCAGAGATGGACCCCACCACAGCAGCCTTGGAGAAGGAGCATGAGGCGATCACCAAGGTGAAGTATGT
GGACAAGATCCACATCGGGAACTACGAAATTGATGCCTGGTATTTCTCACCATTCCCCGAAGACTATGGG
AAACAGCCCAAGCTCTGGCTCTGCGAGTACTGCCTCAAGTACATGAAATATGAGAAGAGCTACCGCTTCC
ACTTGGGTCAGTGCCAGTGGCGGCAGCCCCCCGGGAAAGAGATCTACCGCAAGAGCAACATCTCCGTGTA
CGAAGTTGATGGCAAAGACCATAAGATTTACTGTCAGAACCTGTGTCTGCTGGCCAAGCTTTTCCTGGAC
CATAAGACACTGTACTTTGACGTGGAGCCGTTCGTCTTTTACATCCTGACTGAGGTGGACCGGCAGGGGG
CCCACATTGTTGGCTACTTCTCCAAGGAGAAGGAGTCCCCGGATGGAAACAATGTGGCCTGCATCCTGAC
CTTGCCCCCCTACCAACGCCGCGGCTACGGGAAGTTCCTCATCGCTTTCAGTTATGAGCTCTCCAAGCTG
GAGAGCACAGTCGGCTCCCCGGAGAAGCCGCTGTCTGACCTGGGCAAGCTCAGCTACCGCAGCTACTGGT
CCTGGGTGCTGCTGGAGATCCTGCGGGACTTCCGGGGCACACTGTCCATCAAGGACCTCAGCCAGATGAC
CAGTATCACCCAAAATGACATCATCAGTACCCTGCAATCCCTCAATATGGTCAAGTACTGGAAGGGCCAG
CACGTGATCTGTGTCACACCCAAGCTGGTGGAGGAGCACCTCAAAAGTGCCCAGTATAAGAAACCACCCA
TCACAGGTGGGTGGGGGGCTGCTGTGTGTCGGGGGCGGTGGGGGAGTGTCAGTATGTGGACTGGTAGGAG
TCAAGGCCTCCTTATTGCTGTCACATGATGACGAAGCTTGCGGCCGCACTCGAGCACCACCACCACCACC
ACTGAGATCCGGCTGCTAACAAAGCCCGAAAGGAAGCTGAGTTGGCTGCTGCCACCGCTGAGCAATAACT
AGCATAACCCCTTGGGGCCTCTAAACGGGTCTTGAGGGGTTTTTTGCTGAAAGGAGGAACTATATCCGGA
TTGGCGAATGGG
[124 nt withheld, positions 1623-1746]
C
[91 nt withheld, positions 1748-1838]
A
[49 nt withheld, positions 1840-1888]
CCTTTGACGTTGGAGTCCACGTTCTTT
[37 nt withheld, positions 1916-1952]
ACCCTATCTCGGTCTATTCTTTTGATTTATAAGGGATTTTGCCGATTTCGGCCTATTGGTTAAAAAATGA
GCTGATTTAACAAAAATTTAACGCGAATTTTAACAAAATATTAACGCTTACAATTTAGGTGGCACTTTTC
GGGGAAATGTGCGCGGAACCCCTATTTGTTTATTTTTCTAAATACATTCAAATATGTATCCGCTCATGAA
TTAATTCTTAGAAAAACTCATCGAGCATCAAATGAAACTGCAATTTATTCATATCAGGATTATCAATACC
ATATTTTTGAAAAAGCCGTTTCTGTAATGAAGGAGAAAACTCACCGAGGCAGTTCCATAGGATGGCAAGA
TCCTGGTATCGGTCTGCGATTCCGACTCGTCCAACATCAATACAACCTATTAATTTCCCCTCGTCAAAAA
TAAGGTTATCAAGTGAGAAATCACCATGAGTGACGACTGAATCCGGTGAGAATGGCAAAAGTTTATGCAT
TTCTTTCCAGACTTGTTCAACAGGCCAGCCATTACGCTCGTCATCAAAATCACTCGCATCAACCAAACCG
TTATTCATTCGTGATTGCGCCTGAGCGAGACGAAATACGCGATCGCTGTTAAAAGGACAATTACAAACAG
GAATCGAATGCAACCGGCGCAGGAACACTGCCAGCGCATCAACAATATTTTCACCTGAATCAGGATATTC
TTCTAATACCTGGAATGCTGTTTTCCCGGGGATCGCAGTGGTGAGTAACCATGCATCATCAGGAGTACGG
ATAAAATGCTTGATGGTCGGAAGAGGCATAAATTCCGTCAGCCAGTTTAGTCTGACCATCTCATCTGTAA
CATCATTGGCAACGCTACCTTTGCCATGTTTCAGAAACAACTCTGGCGCATCGGGCTTCCCATACAATCG
ATAGATTGTCGCACCTGATTGCCCGACATTATCGCGAGCCCATTTATACCCATATAAATCAGCATCCATG
TTGGAATTTAATCGCGGCCTAGAGCAAGACGTTTCCCGTTGAATATGGCTCATAACACCCCTTGTATTAC
TGTTTATGTAAGCAGACAGTTTTATTGTTCATGACCAAAATCCCTTAACGTGAGTTTTCGTTCCACTGAG
CGTCAGACCCCGTAGAAAAGATCAAAGGATCTTCTTGAGATCCTTTTTTTCTGCGCGTAATCTGCTGCTT
GCAAACAAAAAAACCACCGCTACCAGCGGTGGTTTGTTTGCCGGATCAAGAGCTACCAACTCTTTTTCCG
AAGGTAACTGGCTTCAGCAGAGCGCAGATACCAAATACTGTCCTTCTAGTGTAGCCGTAGTTAGGCCACC
ACTTCAAGAACTCTGTAGCACCGCCTACATACCTCGCTCTGCTAATCCTGTTACCAGTGGCTGCTGCCAG
TGGCGATAAGTCGTGTCTTACCGGGTTGGACTCAAGACGATAGTTACCGGATAAGGCGCAGCGGTCGGGC
TGAACGGGGGGTTCGTGCACACAGCCCAGCTTGGAGCGAACGACCTACACCGAACTGAGATACCTACAGC
GTGAGCTATGAGAAAGCGCCACGCTTCCCGAAGGGAGAAAGGCGGACAGGTATCCGGTAAGCGGCAGGGT
CGGAACAGGAGAGCGCACGAGGGAGCTTCCAGGGGGAAACGCCTGGTATCTTTATAGTCCTGTCGGGTTT
CGCCACCTCTGACTTGAGCGTCGATTTTTGTGATGCTCGTCAGGGGGGCGGAGCCTATGGAAAAACGCCA
GCAACGCGGCCTTTTTACGGTTCCTGGCCTTTTGCTGGCCTTTTGCTCACATGTTCTTTCCTGCGTTATC
CCCTGATTCTGTGGATAACCGTATTACCGCCTTTGAGTGAGCTGATACCGCTCGCCGCAGCCGAACGACC
GAGCGCAGCGAGTCAGTGAGCGAGGAAGCGGAAGAGCGCCTGATGCGGTATTTTCTCCTTACGCATCTGT
GCGGTATTTCACACCGCAATGGTGCACTCTCAGTACAATCTGCTCTGATGCCGCATAGTTAAGCCAGTAT
ACACTCCGCTATCGCTACGTGACTGGGTCATGGCTGCGCCCCGACACCCGCCAACACCCGCTGACGCGCC
CTGACGGGCTTGTCTGCTCCCGGCATCCGCTTACAGACAAGCTGTGACCGTCTCCGGGAGCTGCATGTGT
CAGAGGTTTTCACCGTCATCACCGAAACGCGCGAGGCAGCTGCGGTAAAGCTCATCAGCGTGGTCGTGAA
GCGATTCACAGATGTCTGCCTGTTCATCCGCGTCCAGCTCGTTGAGTTTCTCCAGAAGCGTTAATGTCTG
GCTTCTGATAAAGCGGGCCATGTTAAGGGCGGTTTTTTCCTGTTTGGTCACTGATGCCTCCGTGTAAGGG
GGATTTCTGTTCATGGGGGTAATGATACCGATGAAACGAGAGAGGATGCTCACGATACGGGTTACTGATG
ATGAACATGCCCGGTTACTGGAACGTTGTGAGGGTAAACAACTGGCGGTATGGATGCGGCGGGACCAGAG
AAAAATCACTCAGGGTCAATGCCAGCGCTTCGTTAATACAGATGTAGGTGTTCCACAGGGTAGCCAGCAG
CATCCTGCGATGCAGATCCGGAACATAATGGTGCAGGGCGCTGACTTCCGCGTTTCCAGACTTTACGAAA
CACGGAAACCGAAGACCATTCATGTTGTTGCTCAGGTCGCAGACGTTTTGCAGCAGCAGTCGCTTCACGT
TCGCTCGCGTATCGGTGATTCATTCTGCTAACCAGTAAGGCAACCCCGCCAGCCTAGCCGGGTCCTCAAC
GACAGGAGCACGATCATGCGCACCCGTGGGGCCGCCATGCCGGCGATAATGGCCTGCTTCTCGCCGAAAC
GTTTGGTGGCGGGACCAGTGACGAAGGCTTGAGCGAGGGCGTGCAAGATTCCGAATACCGCAAGCGACAG
GCCGATCATCGTCGCGCTCCAGCGAAAGCGGTCCTCGCCGAAAATGACCCAGAGCGCTGCCGGCACCTGT
CCTACGAGTTGCATGATAAAGAAGACAGTCATAAGTGCGGCGACGATAGTCATGCCCCGCGCCCACCGGA
AGGAGCTGACTGGGTTGAAGGCTCTCAAGGGCATCGGTCGAGATCCCGGTGCCTAATGAGTGAGCTAACT
TACATTAATTGCGTTGCGCTCACTGCCCGCTTTCCAGTCGGGAAACCTGTCGTGCCAGCTGCATTAATGA
ATCGGCCAACGCGCGGGGAGAGGCGGTTTGCGTATTGGGCGCCAGGGTGGTTTTTCTTTTCACCAGTGAG
ACGGGCAACAGCTGATTGCCCTTCACCGCCTGGCCCTGAGAGAGTTGCAGCAAGCGGTCCACGCTGGTTT
GCCCCAGCAGGCGAAAATCCTGTTTGATGGTGGTTAACGGCGGGATATAACATGAGCTGTCTTCGGTATC
GTCGTATCCCACTACCGAGATATCCGCACCAACGCGCAGCCCGGACTCGGTAATGGCGCGCATTGCGCCC
AGCGCCATCTGATCGTTGGCAACCAGCATCGCAGTGGGAACGATGCCCTCATTCAGCATTTGCATGGTTT
GTTGAAAACCGGACATGGCACTCCAGTCGCCTTCCCGTTCCGCTATCGGCTGAATTTGATTGCGAGTGAG
ATATTTATGCCAGCCAGCCAGACGCAGACGCGCCGAGACAGAACTTAATGGGCCCGCTAACAGCGCGATT
TGCTGGTGACCCAATGCGACCAGATGCTCCACGCCCAGTCGCGTACCGTCTTCATGGGAGAAAATAATAC
TGTTGATGGGTGTCTGGTCAGAGACATCAAGAAATAACGCCGGAACATTAGTGCAGGCAGCTTCCACAGC
AATGGCATCCTGGTCATCCAGCGGATAGTTAATGATCAGCCCACTGACGCGTTGCGCGAGAAGATTGTGC
ACCGCCGCTTTACAGGCTTCGACGCCGCTTCGTTCTACCATCGACACCACCACGCTGGCACCCAGTTGAT
CGGCGCGAGATTTAATCGCCGCGACAATTTGCGACGGCGCGTGCAGGGCCAGACTGGAGGTGGCAACGCC
AATCAGCAACGACTGTTTGCCCGCCAGTTGTTGTGCCACGCGGTTGGGAATGTAATTCAGCTCCGCCATC
GCCGCTTCCACTTTTTCCCGCGTTTTCGCAGAAACGTGGCTGGCCTGGTTCACCACGCGGGAAACGGTCT
GATAAGAGACACCGGCATACTCTGCGACATCGTATAACGTTACTGGTTTCACATTCACCACCCTGAATTG
ACTCTCTTCCGGGCGCTATCATGCCATACCGCGAAAGGTTTTGCGCCATTCGATGGTGTCCGGGATCTCG
ACGCTCTCCCTTATGCGACTCCTGCATTAGGAAGCAGCCCAGTAGTAGGTTGAGGCCGTTGAGCACCGCC
GCCGCAAGGAATGGTGCATGCAAGGAGATGGCGCCCAACAGTCCCCCGGCCACGGGGCCTGCCACCATAC
CCACGCCGAAACAAGCGCTCATGAGCCCGAAGTGGCGAGCCCGATCTTCCCCATCGGTGATGTCGGCGAT
ATAGGCGCCAGCAACCGCACCTGTGGCGCCGGTGATGCCGGCCACGATGCGTCCGGCGTAGAGGATCGAG
ATCTCGATCCCGCGAAAT
Features (pLannotate 1.2.2; 20 found; start..end, strand, type, name):
      1..19      +  promoter       T7 promoter: promoter for bacteriophage T7 RNA polymerase
     20..44      +  protein_bind   lac operator: The lac repressor binds to the lac operator to inhibit transcription in E. coli. This inhibition can be relieved by adding lactose or isopropyl-β-D-thiogalactopyranoside (IPTG). lac repressor encoded by lacI
     59..81      +  RBS            RBS: efficient ribosome binding site from bacteriophage T7 gene 10 (Olins and Rangwala, 1989)
     89..107     +  CDS            capTEV™ (fragment): composite tag for in vivo biotinylation, TEV protease cleavage, and 6xHis tagging
    139..1335    +  CDS            KAT8 (fragment): KAT8_HUMAN - Also known as MOF, MYST1. Experimental evidence at protein level: Swiss-Prot protein existence level 1. Histone acetyltransferase which may be involved in transcriptional activation (PubMed:12397079, PubMed:22020126). May influence the function of ATM (PubMed:15923642). As part of the MSL complex it is involved in acetylation of nucleosomal histone H4 producing specifically H4K16ac (PubMed:16227571, PubMed:16543150, PubMed:21217699, PubMed:22547026, PubMed:22020126). As part of the NSL complex it may be involved in acetylation of nucleosomal histone H4 on several lysine residues (
   1455..1472    +  CDS            9xHis (fragment): 9xHis affinity tag
   1482..1531    +  CDS            SET1 (fragment): solubility-enhancement tag derived from T7 phage gene 10B
   1539..1586    +  terminator     T7 terminator: transcription terminator for bacteriophage T7 RNA polymerase
   1623..2051    +  rep_origin     f1 ori (sequence partly withheld): f1 bacteriophage origin of replication; arrow indicates direction of (+) strand synthesis
   2104..2161    +  promoter       AmpR promoter (fragment): bla
   2170..2985    -  CDS            KanR: aminoglycoside phosphotransferase; aph(3')-Ia; confers resistance to kanamycin in bacteria or G418 (Geneticin®) in eukaryotes
   3107..3695    +  rep_origin     ori: high-copy-number ColE1/pMB1/pBR322/pUC origin of replication
   3881..4020    -  misc_feature   bom: basis of mobility region from pBR322
   4122..4313    -  CDS            rop: Rop protein, which maintains plasmids at low copy number; rop
   4330..4710    +  CDS            YPB1_ECOLX: Protein predicted: Swiss-Prot protein existence level 4. From Escherichia coli.
   4782..5073    -  CDS            TcR (fragment): tetracycline efflux protein; tet; confers resistance to tetracycline
   5088..5109    -  protein_bind   CAP binding site: CAP binding activates transcription in the presence of cAMP. E. coli catabolite activator protein
   5122..6204    -  CDS            lacI: lac repressor; lacI; The lac repressor binds to the lac operator to inhibit transcription in E. coli. This inhibition can be relieved by adding lactose or isopropyl-β-D-thiogalactopyranoside (IPTG).
   6205..6282    -  promoter       lacI promoter: lacI
   6290..6569    -  CDS            TcR (fragment): tetracycline efflux protein; tet; confers resistance to tetracycline
