[The description below was written by a language model from this plasmid's Addgene catalogue record and pLannotate feature annotations shown in this document.]
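Description:
5WCI (MYST1) is a bacterial expression plasmid built on the pET28-MHL backbone from the Structural Genomics Consortium, made to produce a human KAT8 (also called MYST1 or MOF) protein fragment for structure determination. The insert is listed as 1,284 bp of human sequence introduced by ligation-independent cloning, and the record cautions that it may not be the full open reading frame. Consistent with this, the annotation detects a KAT8 fragment of about 1.2 kb within the 6,590-nt sequence. KAT8 is a MYST-family histone acetyltransferase that, as part of the MSL complex, acetylates histone H4 at lysine 16.

Expression is driven by a T7 promoter followed by a lac operator and the T7 gene 10 ribosome binding site, and it ends at a T7 terminator. The plasmid carries lacI with its own promoter, so transcription stays repressed until IPTG is added in a host that supplies T7 RNA polymerase. The backbone fuses an N-terminal 6xHis tag and a TEV protease cleavage site to the protein, which allows metal-affinity purification and later removal of the tag. The annotation software labelled this short region as a capTEV fragment. It also picks up a His-tag fragment and a short T7 gene 10-derived fragment downstream of the insert. These look like residual vector sequence, and the record does not say whether they are translated.

The plasmid is selected with kanamycin through the aph(3')-Ia gene and replicates from a ColE1/pMB1-type origin accompanied by the bom site and rop. An f1 origin is also present, and the tetracycline-resistance fragments are nonfunctional pBR322-derived remnants.
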