Addgene plasmid #101269: 5WCI (MYST1)
Purpose: Bacterial expression for structure determination; may not be full ORF
Depositing lab: Cheryl Arrowsmith. Depositing organization: University of Toronto.
Backbone
  Vector backbone: pET28-MHL
  Backbone manufacturer: SGC (Addgene Plasmid #26096)
  Vector type: Bacterial Expression
Growth in bacteria
  Bacterial resistance: Kanamycin, 50 μg/mL
  Growth temperature: 37°C
  Growth strain: DH5alpha
  Copy number: Unknown
Gene/Insert
  Gene/Insert name: MYST1 (alt names: 5WCI; gi|14149874)
  Species: H. sapiens (human)
  Insert size (bp): 1284
  Entrez Gene: KAT8 (a.k.a. LIGOWS, MOF, MYST1, ZC2HC8, hMOF)
  Promoter: T7
  Tag / fusion protein: 6xHis-TEV (N terminal on backbone)
  Cloning method: Ligation Independent Cloning
  Sequencing primers: 5′ T7; 3′ T7-term
Terms and licenses: Academic/Nonprofit Terms; Industry Terms: Not Available to Industry
Depositor comments: N terminal tag: MHHHHHHSSGRENLYFQG. SGC Clone Sample ID: MYST1:JMC069-G10:C226668. SGC or PDB link: http://www.thesgc.org/structures/5WCI/
How to cite: 5WCI (MYST1) was a gift from Cheryl Arrowsmith (Addgene plasmid # 101269 ; http://n2t.net/addgene:101269 ; RRID:Addgene_101269)
