>Addgene plasmid #101269 | 5WCI (MYST1) | depositor partial sequence | sequence record 190976 | insert
CGCGTCTCTCCGCCGACCCCGGCGCGCGGCGAGCCGGAAGTCACGGTGGAGATCGGAGAAACGTACCTGT
GCCGGCGACCGGATAGCACCTGGCATTCTGCTGAAGTGATCCAGTCTCGAGTGAACGACCAGGAGGGCCG
AGAGGAATTCTATGTACACTACGTGGGCTTTAACCGGCGGCTGGACGAGTGGGTAGACAAGAACCGGCTG
GCGCTGACCAAGACAGTGAAGGATGCTGTACAGAAGAACTCAGAGAAGTACCTGAGCGAGCTCGCAGAGC
AGCCTGAGCGCAAGATCACTCGCAACCAAAAGCGCAAGCATGATGAGATCAACCATGTGCAGAAGACTTA
TGCAGAGATGGACCCCACCACAGCAGCCTTGGAGAAGGAGCATGAGGCGATCACCAAGGTGAAGTATGTG
GACAAGATCCACATCGGGAACTACGAAATTGATGCCTGGTATTTCTCACCATTCCCCGAAGACTATGGGA
AACAGCCCAAGCTCTGGCTCTGCGAGTACTGCCTCAAGTACATGAAATATGAGAAGAGCTACCGCTTCCA
CTTGGGTCAGTGCCAGTGGCGGCAGCCCCCCGGGAAAGAGATCTACCGCAAGAGCAACATCTCCGTGTAC
GAAGTTGATGGCAAAGACCATAAGATTTACTGTCAGAACCTGTGTCTGCTGGCCAAGCTTTTCCTGGACC
ATAAGACACTGTACTTTGACGTGGAGCCGTTCGTCTTTTACATCCTGACTGAGGTGGACCGGCAGGGGGC
CCACATTGTTGGCTACTTCTCCAAGGAGAAGGAGTCCCCGGATGGAAACAATGTGGCCTGCATCCTGACC
TTGCCCCCCTACCAACGCCGCGGCTACGGGAAGTTCCTCATCGCTTTCAGTTATGAGCTCTCCAAGCTGG
AGAGCACAGTCGGCTCCCCGGAGAAGCCGCTGTCTGACCTGGGCAAGCTCAGCTACCGCAGCTACTGGTC
CTGGGTGCTGCTGGAGATCCTGCGGGACTTCCGGGGCACACTGTCCATCAAGGACCTCAGCCAGATGACC
AGTATCACCCAAAATGACATCATCAGTACCCTGCAATCCCTCAATATGGTCAAGTACTGGAAGGGCCAGC
ACGTGATCTGTGTCACACCCAAGCTGGTGGAGGAGCACCTCAAAAGTGCCCAGTATAAGAAACCACCCAT
CACAGGTGGGTGGGGGGCTGCTGTGTGTCGGGGGCGGTGGGGGAGTGTCAGTATGTGGACTGGTAGGAGT
CAAGGCCTCCTTATTGCTGTCACA
